>Addgene plasmid #70223 | pcDNA3-FRB-VMAc-CSarcin | depositor partial sequence | sequence record 126324 | Full ORF- FRB-Linker-VMAc-CSarcin
ATGGCTTCTAGGATCCTCTGGCATGAGATGTGGCATGAAGGCCTGGAAGAGGCATCTCGTTTGTACTTTG
GGGAAAGGAACGTGAAAGGCATGTTTGAGGTGCTGGAGCCCTTGCATGCTATGATGGAACGGGGCCCCCA
GACTCTGAAGGAAACATCCTTTAATCAGGCCTATGGTCGAGATTTAATGGAGGCCCAAGAGTGGTGCAGG
AAGTACATGAAATCAGGGAATGTCAAGGACCTCCTCCAAGCCTGGGACCTCTATTATCATGTGTTCCGAC
GAATCTCAAAGACTAGTGTTTTGCTTAACGTTCTTTCGAAGTGTGCCGGCTCTAAAAAATTCAGGCCTGC
TCCCGCCGCTGCTTTTGCACGTGAGTGCCGCGGATTTTATTTCGAGTTACAAGAATTGAAGGAAGACGAT
TATTATGGGATTACTTTATCTGATGATTCTGATCATCAGTTTTTGCTTGCCAACCAGGTTGTCGTGCACA
ATTGCAAAGCTGAATCTAACTCTCACCACGCTCCGCTGTCTGACGGTAAAACTGGCTCCTCTTACCCGCA
CTGGTTCACTAACGGTTACGACGGTGACGGTAAACTGCCGAAAGGTCGTACTCCGATAAAATTCGGTAAA
TCTGACTGCGACCGTCCGCCGAAACACTCTAAAGACGGTAACGGTAAAACTGACCACTACCTGCTGGAGT
TCCCGACTTTCCCGGACGGTCACGACTACAAATTCGACTCTAAAAAACCGAAAGAAAACCCGGGTCCGGC
TCGTGTTATCTACACTTACCCGAACAAAGTTTTCTGCGGTATCATCGCTCACACTAAAGAAAACCAGGGT
GAACTGAAACTGTGCTCTCAC
