>Addgene plasmid #70223 | pcDNA3-FRB-VMAc-CSarcin | depositor partial sequence | sequence record 126325 | FRB
ATGGCTTCTAGGATCCTCTGGCATGAGATGTGGCATGAAGGCCTGGAAGAGGCATCTCGTTTGTACTTTG
GGGAAAGGAACGTGAAAGGCATGTTTGAGGTGCTGGAGCCCTTGCATGCTATGATGGAACGGGGCCCCCA
GACTCTGAAGGAAACATCCTTTAATCAGGCCTATGGTCGAGATTTAATGGAGGCCCAAGAGTGGTGCAGG
AAGTACATGAAATCAGGGAATGTCAAGGACCTCCTCCAAGCCTGGGACCTCTATTATCATGTGTTCCGAC
GAATCTCAAAG
