>Addgene plasmid #70223 | pcDNA3-FRB-VMAc-CSarcin | depositor partial sequence | sequence record 126327 | VMAc
GTTTTGCTTAACGTTCTTTCGAAGTGTGCCGGCTCTAAAAAATTCAGGCCTGCTCCCGCCGCTGCTTTTG
CACGTGAGTGCCGCGGATTTTATTTCGAGTTACAAGAATTGAAGGAAGACGATTATTATGGGATTACTTT
ATCTGATGATTCTGATCATCAGTTTTTGCTTGCCAACCAGGTTGTCGTGCACAAT
