>Addgene plasmid #70223 | pcDNA3-FRB-VMAc-CSarcin | depositor partial sequence | sequence record 126328 | C-Sarcin
TGCAAAGCTGAATCTAACTCTCACCACGCTCCGCTGTCTGACGGTAAAACTGGCTCCTCTTACCCGCACT
GGTTCACTAACGGTTACGACGGTGACGGTAAACTGCCGAAAGGTCGTACTCCGATAAAATTCGGTAAATC
TGACTGCGACCGTCCGCCGAAACACTCTAAAGACGGTAACGGTAAAACTGACCACTACCTGCTGGAGTTC
CCGACTTTCCCGGACGGTCACGACTACAAATTCGACTCTAAAAAACCGAAAGAAAACCCGGGTCCGGCTC
GTGTTATCTACACTTACCCGAACAAAGTTTTCTGCGGTATCATCGCTCACACTAAAGAAAACCAGGGTGA
ACTGAAACTGTGCTCTCAC
