>Addgene plasmid #70223 | pcDNA3-FRB-VMAc-CSarcin | addgene partial sequence | sequence record 128787 | CMV-F 5'-CGCAAATGGGCGGTAGGCGTG-3'
ACTAGAGAACCCACTGCTTACTGGCTTATCGAAATTAATACGACTCACTATAGGGAGACCCAAGCTTACC
ATGGCTTCTAGGATCCTCTGGCATGAGATGTGGCATGAAGGCCTGGAAGAGGCATCTCGTTTGTACTTTG
GGGAAAGGAACGTGAAAGGCATGTTTGAGGTGCTGGAGCCCTTGCATGCTATGATGGAACGGGGCCCCCA
GACTCTGAAGGAAACATCCTTTAATCAGGCCTATGGTCGAGATTTAATGGAGGCCCAAGAGTGGTGCAGG
AAGTACATGAAATCAGGGAATGTCAAGGACCTCCTCCAAGCCTGGGACCTCTATTATCATGTGTTCCGAC
GAATCTCAAAGACTAGTGTTTTGCTTAACGTTCTTTCGAAGTGTGCCGGCTCTAAAAAATTCAGGCCTGC
TCCCGCCGCTGCTTTTGCACGTGAGTGCCGCGGATTTTATTTCGAGTTACAAGAATTGAAGGAAGACGAT
TATTATGGGATTACTTTATCTGATGATTCTGATCATCAGTTTTTGCTTGCCAACCAGGTTGTCGTGCACA
ATTGCAAAGCTGAATCTAACTCTCACCACGCTCCGCTGTCTGACGGTAAAACTGGCTCCTCTTACCCGCA
CTGGTTCACTAACGGTTACGACGGTGACGGTAAACTGCCGAAAGGTCGTACTCCGATAAA
