>Addgene plasmid #70223 | pcDNA3-FRB-VMAc-CSarcin | addgene partial sequence | sequence record 129522 | BGH-rev 5'-TAGAAGGCACAGTCGAGG-3'
ATAGGGCCCTCTAGATGCATGCTCGAGTTAGTGAGAGCACAGTTTCAGTTCACCCTGGTTTTCTTTAGTG
TGAGCGATGATACCGCAGAAAACTTTGTTCGGGTAAGTGTAGATAACACGAGCCGGACCCGGGTTTTCTT
TCGGTTTTTTAGAGTCGAATTTGTAGTCGTGACCGTCCGGGAAAGTCGGGAACTCCAGCAGGTAGTGGTC
AGTTTTACCGTTACCGTCTTTAGAGTGTTTCGGCGGACGGTCGCAGTCAGATTTACCGAATTTTATCGGA
GTACGACCTTTCGGCAGTTTACCGTCACCGTCGTAACCGTTAGTGAACCAGTGCGGGTAAGAGGAGCCAG
TTTTACCGTCAGACAGCGGAGCGTGGTGAGAGTTAGATTCAGCTTTGCAATTGTGCACGACAACCTGGTT
GGCAAGCAAAAACTGATGATCAGAATCATCAGATAAAGTAATCCCATAATAATCGTCTTCCTTCAATTCT
TGTAACTCGAAATAAAATCCGCGGCACTCACGTGCAAAAGCAGCGGCGGGAGCAGGCCTGAATTTTTTAG
AGCCGGCACACTTCGAAAGAACGTTAAGCAAAACACTAGTCTTTGAGATTCGTCGGAACACATGATAATA
GAGGTCCCAGGCTTGGAGGAGGTCCTTGACATTCCCTGATTTCATGTACTTCCTGCACCACTCTTGGGCC
TCCATTAAATCTCGACCATAGGCCTGATTAAAGGATGTTTCCTTCAGAGTCTGGGGGCCCCGTTCCATCA
TAGCATGCAAGGGCTCCAGCACCTCAAACATGCCTTTCACGTTCCTTTCC
