[The description below was written by a language model from this plasmid's Addgene catalogue record.]
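Description:
pcDNA3-FRB-VMAc-CSarcin is a mammalian expression plasmid built on a pcDNA3.1 backbone, with a recorded total size of about 6.3 kb. It is propagated in E. coli under ampicillin selection. No feature table accompanies the record, so other backbone elements, such as the origin of replication, the polyadenylation signal or any mammalian selection marker, are not explicitly documented here.

The payload is a CMV promoter-driven fusion protein. From the N terminus it contains the FKBP-rapamycin binding (FRB) domain of mTOR, a linker peptide, the C-terminal half of the VMA intein (VMAc), and a C-terminal fragment of the fungal ribotoxin alpha-sarcin. The sarcin portion, listed as a 369 bp synthetic insert, lacks amino acids 1-27 and carries an Asp28-to-Cys substitution. This places a cysteine at the first position of the C-extein next to the intein, a residue of the kind normally needed at that junction for splicing chemistry.

The design fits a conditional protein splicing scheme. Rapamycin induces dimerisation between FRB and FKBP, which would bring this half of the split intein together with a complementary partner, presumably an FKBP-fused N-terminal intein half carrying the N-terminal sarcin fragment. That partner construct is not described in this record. Reassembly of the intein would ligate the two sarcin fragments into an intact toxin, while each fragment alone is expected to be inactive. The stated purpose and associated publication indicate that the plasmid is used for small-molecule-controlled reconstitution of alpha-sarcin activity in live mammalian cells.
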