Addgene plasmid #70223: pcDNA3-FRB-VMAc-CSarcin
Purpose: Expresses VMA intein with C-terminal portion of alpha-sarcin
Depositing lab: Perry Howard. Depositing organization: University of Victoria. Publication: Conditional protein splicing of alpha-sarcin in live cells. Alford SC, O'Sullivan C, Obst J, Christie J, Howard PL. Mol Biosyst. 2014 Apr;10(4):831-7. doi: 10.1039/c3mb70387h. Epub 2014 Jan 30. PubMed 24481070.
Backbone
  Vector backbone: pcDNA3.1
  Backbone size w/o insert (bp): 5500
  Total vector size (bp): 6300
  Vector type: Mammalian Expression
Growth in bacteria
  Bacterial resistance: Ampicillin, 100 μg/mL
  Growth temperature: 37°C
  Growth strain: DH5alpha
  Copy number: Unknown
Gene/Insert
  Gene/Insert name: alpha Sarcin (C-terminal portion)
  Species: Synthetic
  Insert size (bp): 369
  Mutation: Changed Asp 28 to Cys, deleted amino acids 1-27
  GenBank ID: X53394.1
  Promoter: CMV
  Tag / fusion protein: FKBP-rapamycin binding (FRB) domain of the mammalian target of rapamycin (mTOR) kinase (N terminal on insert); Linker Peptide (N terminal on insert); VMAc (N terminal on insert)
  Cloning method: Unknown
  Sequencing primers: 5′ C-Sar For; 3′ C-Sar Rev
Terms and licenses: Academic/Nonprofit Terms; Industry Terms: Not Available to Industry
How to cite: pcDNA3-FRB-VMAc-CSarcin was a gift from Perry Howard (Addgene plasmid # 70223 ; http://n2t.net/addgene:70223 ; RRID:Addgene_70223)
